Addgene plasmid #50499: FN 227
Depositing lab: Kenneth Yamada. Depositing organization: National Institute of Dental and Craniofacial Research (NIDCR).
Backbone
  Vector backbone: pRSETC'
  Backbone manufacturer: Invitrogen
  Vector type: Bacterial Expression
Growth in bacteria
  Bacterial resistance: Ampicillin, 100 μg/mL
  Growth temperature: 37°C
  Growth strain: DH5alpha
  Copy number: High Copy
Gene/Insert
  Gene/Insert name: FN1 fibronectin 1
  Species: H. sapiens (human)
  Mutation: repeats 6-10; D1526E and R1524K
  Entrez Gene: FN1 (a.k.a. CIG, ED-B, FINC, FN, FNZ, GFND, GFND2, LETS, MSF, SMDCF)
  Promoter: T7
  Tag / fusion protein: 6X-His (N terminal on backbone)
  Cloning method: Restriction Enzyme; 5′ cloning site NdeI (not destroyed); 3′ cloning site NsiI (not destroyed)
  Sequencing primers: 5′ RSET FW (AATACGACTCACTATAGGGAG)
Terms and licenses: Academic/Nonprofit Terms; Industry Terms: Not Available to Industry
How to cite: FN 227 was a gift from Kenneth Yamada (Addgene plasmid # 50499 ; http://n2t.net/addgene:50499 ; RRID:Addgene_50499)
