[The description below was written by a language model from this plasmid's Addgene catalogue record.]
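Description:
FN 227 is a bacterial expression plasmid built on a modified pRSET C backbone (listed as pRSETC', originally from Invitrogen) for producing a recombinant fragment of human fibronectin (FN1) in E. coli. It is a high-copy plasmid selected with ampicillin. Expression is driven by the T7 promoter, so protein production requires a host that supplies T7 RNA polymerase, while ordinary cloning strains such as DH5alpha serve for propagation. The backbone contributes an N-terminal 6X-His tag, which allows the expressed fragment to be purified by immobilized metal affinity chromatography.

The insert, cloned between NdeI and NsiI sites that both remain intact, is described as fibronectin repeats 6-10. The record does not specify the repeat type, although in fibronectin this numbering usually refers to the type III repeats that make up the central cell-binding region. The fragment carries two conservative substitutions, R1524K and D1526E. The record does not explain their purpose, but an arginine and an aspartate separated by one residue match the pattern of the RGD integrin-recognition motif located in the tenth type III repeat, so these changes would be expected to convert RGD to a KGE-like sequence and disrupt integrin binding through that site. On that reading, the construct would serve as an adhesion-deficient mutant for comparison with wild-type fragments in studies of cell attachment, spreading or integrin-fibronectin interaction, though the intended use is not stated explicitly. No feature table was provided, so details such as the origin of replication, terminator and any protease cleavage site following the tag cannot be confirmed from the record.
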