>Addgene plasmid #50499 | FN 227 | addgene partial sequence | sequence record 94329 | T7 5'-TAATACGACTCACTATAGGG-3'
GAATAATTTTGTTTAACTTTAAGAAGGAGATATACATATGCAGCCTGGGAGCTCTATTCCACCTTACAAC
ACCGAGGTGACTGAGACCACCATTGTGATCACATGGACGCCTGCTCCAAGAATTGGTTTTAAGCTGGGTG
TACGACCAAGCCAGGGAGGAGAGGCACCACGAGAAGTGACTTCAGACTCAGGAAGCATCGTTGTGTCCGG
CTTGACTCCAGGAGTAGAATACGTCTACACCATCCAAGTCCTGAGAGATGGACAGGAAAGAGATGCGCCA
ATTGTAAACAAAGTGGTGACACCATTGTCTCCACCAACAAACTTGCATCTGGAGGCAAACCCTGACACTG
GAGTGCTCACAGTCTCCTGGGAGAGGAGCACCACCCCAGACATTACTGGTTATAGAATTACCACAACCCC
TACAAACGGCCAGCAGGGAAATTCTTTGGAAGAAGTGGTCCATGCTGATCAGAGCTCCTGCACTTTTGAT
AACCTGAGTCCCGGCCTGGAGTACAATGTCAGTGTTTACACTGTCAAGGATGACAAGGAAAGTGTCCCTA
TCTCTGATACCATCATCCCAGCTGTTCCTCCTCCCACTGACCTGCGATTCACCAACATTGGTCCAGACAC
CATGCGTGTCACCTGGGCTCCACCCCCATCCATTGATTTAACCAACTTCCTGGTGCGTTACTCACCTGTG
AAAAATGAGGAAGATGTTGCAGAGTTGTCAATTTCTCCTTCAGACAATGCAGTGGTCTTAACAAATCTCC
TGCCTGGTACAGAATATGTAGTGAGTGTCTCCAGTGTCTACGAACAACATGAGAGCACACCTCTTAGAGG
AAGACAGAAAACAGGTCTTGATTCCCCAACTGGCATTGACTTTTCTGATATTACTGCCAACTCTTTTACT
GTGCACTGGATTGCTCCTCGAGCCACCATCACTGGCTACAGGATCCGCCATCATCCCGAGCACTTCAGTG
GG
