>Addgene plasmid #50499 | FN 227 | addgene partial sequence | sequence record 95683 | T7term 5'-GCTAGTTATTGCTCAGCGG-3'
CTTTCGGGCTTTGTTAGCAGCCGGATCAAGCTTCCGCGGCCGCTAGCTAGCTATGCATCACATCTGGGAT
GGTTTGTCAATTTCTGTTCGGTAATTAATGGAAATTGGCTTGCTGCTTGCGGGGCTTTCACCTTTGCCAG
TGACAGCATACACAGTGATGGTATAATCAACTCCAGGTTTAAGGCCGCTGATGGTAGCTGTAGACTTGCT
CCCAGGCACAGTGAACTCCTGGACAGGGCTATTTCCTCCTGTTTCTCCGTAAGTGATCCTGTAATATCTC
ACTGTGACAGCAGGAGCATCCCAGCTGATCAGTAGGCTGGTGGGGGTCGCAGCAACAACTTCCAGGTCCC
TCGGAACATCAGAAACTGTTGATTGTTGGCCAATCAATAAGGGACTTTCCTCTCTGCCATTAAGAGCAAC
GATGCTGACCACATACTCTGTGCCTGGAGTGAGGTTGGTGAGGGTGATGGAATTCCGAGAGTGGGGCACC
CGATCTTCTCGAGGTCTCCCACTGAAGTGCTCGGGATGATGGCGGATCCTGTAGCCAGTGATGGTGGCTC
GAGGAGCAATCCAGTGCACAGTAAAAGAGTTGGCAGTAATATCAGAAAAGTCAATGCCAGTTGGGGAATC
AAGACCTGTTTTCTGTCTTCCTCTAAGAGGTGTGCTCTCATGTTGTTCGTAGACACTGGAGACACTCACT
ACATATTCTGTACCAGGCAGGAGATTTGTTAAGACCACTGCATTGTCTGAAGGAGAAATTGACAACTCTG
CAACATCTTCCTCATTTTTCACAGGTGAGTAACGCACCAGGAAGTTGGTTAAATCAATGGATGGGGGTGG
AGCCCAGGTGACACGCATGGTGTCTGGACCAATGTTGGTGAATCGCAGGTCAGTGGGAGGAGGAACAGCT
GGGATGATGGTATCAGAGATAGGGACACTTTCCTTGTCATCCTTGACAGTGTAAACACTGACATTGTACT
CCAGGCCGGGACTCAGGTTATCAAAAGTGCAGGAGCTCTGATCA
